Addgene plasmid #219657: pSEED-mCherry
Purpose: Permits GoldenGate (BsmBI) assembly of donor plasmids to knock-in mCherry using the SEED/Harvest method
Depositing lab: Markus Affolter. Depositing organization: University of Basel. Publication: Seamless knockins in Drosophila via CRISPR-triggered single-strand annealing. Aguilar G, Bauer M, Vigano MA, Schnider ST, Brugger L, Jimenez-Jimenez C, Guerrero I, Affolter M. Dev Cell. 2024 Oct 7;59(19):2672-2686.e5. doi: 10.1016/j.devcel.2024.06.004. Epub 2024 Jul 5. PubMed 38971155.
Backbone
  Vector backbone: pUC19
Growth in bacteria
  Bacterial resistance: Ampicillin, 100 μg/mL
  Growth temperature: 37°C
  Growth strain: DH5alpha
  Copy number: Unknown
Gene/Insert
  Gene/Insert name: sfGFP SEED Cassette
  Insert size (bp): 2500
Terms and licenses: Academic/Nonprofit Terms; Industry Terms: Not Available to Industry
Depositor comments: Please visit https://doi.org/10.1101/2022.06.17.496589 for bioRxiv preprint.
How to cite: pSEED-mCherry was a gift from Markus Affolter (Addgene plasmid # 219657 ; http://n2t.net/addgene:219657 ; RRID:Addgene_219657)
