[The description below was written by a language model from this plasmid's Addgene catalogue record and pLannotate feature annotations shown in this document.]
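Description:
pSEED-mCherry is a pUC19-based bacterial cloning plasmid of about 5 kb that serves as a template for building CRISPR knock-in donors for Drosophila by the SEED/Harvest method. It is propagated in E. coli through the high-copy ColE1/pUC origin and selected with ampicillin (AmpR, β-lactamase, under its own promoter). Remnants of the pUC lac region (CAP site, lac promoter and operator) lie upstream of the insert. According to the record, donor plasmids are assembled from it by BsmBI Golden Gate cloning, presumably by adding locus-specific homology arms, although the BsmBI sites are not annotated.

The payload is a split red fluorescent protein. Two partial Discosoma-derived coding segments (matched by the annotation software to mRFP1.2 and rsCherryRev1.4, consistent with 5' and 3' portions of mCherry) flank an internal marker cassette. That cassette consists of a fragment of the Drosophila hsp70 promoter, a fluorescent protein reporter, an SV40 large T fragment and the SV40 poly(A) signal. The two mCherry fragments together exceed the length of a single fluorescent protein gene, which suggests they overlap. This fits the published strategy, in which the marker identifies integration events and a later CRISPR-triggered single-strand annealing between the repeats removes it, leaving a seamless mCherry tag.

The record has inconsistencies. The catalogue names the insert "sfGFP SEED Cassette" despite the mCherry purpose. The two sequence records also differ in the marker: the 5,006 nt full sequence annotates EGFP, while the 4,921 nt sequencing result annotates DsRed-Express. The enhancer elements driving the marker and any gRNA target sites are not annotated.
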