Features (pLannotate 1.2.2; 17 found; start..end, strand, type, name):
     35..168     +  rep_origin     RSF ori (fragment): Plasmids containing the RSF 1030 origin of replication can be propagated in E. coli cells that contain additional plasmids with compatible origins.
    170..262     +  CDS            lacI (fragment): lac repressor; lacI; The lac repressor binds to the lac operator to inhibit transcription in E. coli. This inhibition can be relieved by adding lactose or isopropyl-β-D-thiogalactopyranoside (IPTG).
    275..296     +  protein_bind   CAP binding site: CAP binding activates transcription in the presence of cAMP. E. coli catabolite activator protein
    311..341     +  promoter       lac promoter: promoter for the E. coli lac operon
    349..365     +  protein_bind   lac operator: The lac repressor binds to the lac operator to inhibit transcription in E. coli. This inhibition can be relieved by adding lactose or isopropyl-β-D-thiogalactopyranoside (IPTG). lac repressor encoded by lacI
    442..969     +  CDS            mRFP1.2 (fragment): mRFP1.2 is a basic (constitutively fluorescent) red fluorescent protein, derived from Discosoma sp..
   1141..1263    +  promoter       hsp70 promoter (fragment): Drosophila melanogaster hsp70Bb promoter
   1277..1304    +  misc_feature   MCS (fragment): multiple cloning site
   1322..2041    +  CDS            EGFP: the original enhanced GFP (Yang et al., 1996) mammalian codon-optimized
   2062..2145    +  CDS            large T antigen (fragment): large T antigen from SV40 (simian virus 40)
   2168..2289    +  polyA_signal   SV40 poly(A) signal: SV40 polyadenylation signal
   2345..2956    +  CDS            rsCherryRev1.4 (fragment): rsCherryRev1.4 is a photoswitchable red fluorescent protein published in 2014, derived from Discosoma sp..
   2990..3037    -  misc_feature   bom (fragment): basis of mobility region from pBR322
   3139..3174    -  CDS            rop (fragment): Rop protein, which maintains plasmids at low copy number; rop
   3269..3373    +  promoter       AmpR promoter: bla
   3374..4234    +  CDS            AmpR: β-lactamase; bla; confers resistance to ampicillin, carbenicillin, and related antibiotics
   4405..4993    +  rep_origin     ori: high-copy-number ColE1/pMB1/pBR322/pUC origin of replication
>Addgene plasmid #219657 | pSEED-mCherry | addgene full sequence | sequence record 465053 | Addgene NGS Result
CGGCCTTTTTACGGTTCCTGGCCTTTTGCTGGCCTTTTGCTCACATGTTCTTTCCTGCGTTATCCCCTGA
TTCTGTGGATAACCGTATTACCGCCTTTGAGTGAGCTGATACCGCTCGCCGCAGCCGAACGACCGAGCGC
AGCGAGTCAGTGAGCGAGGAAGCGGAAGAGCGCCCAATACGCAAACCGCCTCTCCCCGCGCGTTGGCCGA
TTCATTAATGCAGCTGGCACGACAGGTTTCCCGACTGGAAAGCGGGCAGTGAGCGCAACGCAATTAATGT
GAGTTAGCTCACTCATTAGGCACCCCAGGCTTTACACTTTATGCTTCCGGCTCGTATGTTGTGTGGAATT
GTGAGCGGATAACAATTTCACACAGGAAACAGCTATGACCATGATTACGCCAGAGCTCACGCGTACCGGT
CTCGAGGAATTCGCCGGCTCTATGGTGAGCAAGGGCGAGGAGGATAACATGGCCATCATCAAGGAGTTCA
TGCGCTTCAAGGTGCACATGGAGGGCTCCGTGAACGGCCACGAGTTCGAGATCGAGGGCGAGGGCGAGGG
CCGCCCCTACGAGGGCACCCAGACCGCCAAGCTGAAGGTGACCAAGGGTGGCCCCCTGCCCTTCGCCTGG
GACATCCTGTCCCCTCAGTTCATGTACGGCTCCAAGGCCTACGTGAAGCACCCCGCCGACATCCCCGACT
ACTTGAAGCTGTCCTTCCCCGAGGGCTTCAAGTGGGAGCGCGTGATGAACTTCGAGGACGGCGGCGTGGT
GACCGTGACCCAGGACTCCTCCCTGCAGGACGGCGAGTTCATCTACAAGGTGAAGCTGCGCGGCACCAAC
TTCCCCTCCGACGGCCCCGTAATGCAGAAGAAGACCATGGGCTGGGAGGCCTCCTCCGAGCGGATGTACC
CCGAGGACGGCGCCCTGAAGGGCGAGATCAAGCAGAGGCTGAAGCTGAAGGACGGCGGCTCCGGCCCTAG
GTAGCCGCGTTGTTATGATCGTACTACGCTAGCGTAGTACGATCATAACAACGCGGGTAGTACGATCATA
ACAACGCGGGGATCTAATTCAATTAGAGACTAATTCAATTAGAGCTAATTCAATTAGGATCCAAGCTTAT
CGATTTCGAACCCTCGACCGCCGGAGTATAAATAGAGGCGCTTCGTCTACGGAGCGACAATTCAATTCAA
ACAAGCAAAGTGAACACGTCGCTAAGCGAAAGCTAAGCAAATAAACAAGCGCAGCTGAACAAGCTAAACA
ATCGGGGTACCGCTAGAGTCGACGGTACCGCGGGCCCGGGATCCACCGGCCGGTCGCCACCATGGTGAGC
AAGGGCGAGGAGCTGTTCACCGGGGTGGTGCCCATCCTGGTCGAGCTGGACGGCGACGTAAACGGCCACA
AGTTCAGCGTGTCCGGCGAGGGCGAGGGCGATGCCACCTACGGCAAGCTGACCCTGAAGTTCATCTGCAC
CACCGGCAAGCTGCCCGTGCCCTGGCCCACCCTCGTGACCACCCTGACCTACGGCGTGCAGTGCTTCAGC
CGCTACCCCGACCACATGAAGCAGCACGACTTCTTCAAGTCCGCCATGCCCGAAGGCTACGTCCAGGAGC
GCACCATCTTCTTCAAGGACGACGGCAACTACAAGACCCGCGCCGAGGTGAAGTTCGAGGGCGACACCCT
GGTGAACCGCATCGAGCTGAAGGGCATCGACTTCAAGGAGGACGGCAACATCCTGGGGCACAAGCTGGAG
TACAACTACAACAGCCACAACGTCTATATCATGGCCGACAAGCAGAAGAACGGCATCAAGGTGAACTTCA
AGATCCGCCACAACATCGAGGACGGCAGCGTGCAGCTCGCCGACCACTACCAGCAGAACACCCCCATCGG
CGACGGCCCCGTGCTGCTGCCCGACAACCACTACCTGAGCACCCAGTCCGCCCTGAGCAAAGACCCCAAC
GAGAAGCGCGATCACATGGTCCTGCTGGAGTTCGTGACCGCCGCCGGGATCACTCTCGGCATGGACGAGC
TGTACAAGTAAAGCGGCCGGCCGCGACTCTAGATCATAATCAGCCATACCACATTTGTAGAGGTTTTACT
TGCTTTAAAAAACCTCCCACACCTCCCCCTGAACCTGAAACATAAAATGAATGCAATTGTTGTTGTTAAC
TTGTTTATTGCAGCTTATAATGGTTACAAATAAAGCAATAGCATCACAAATTTCACAAATAAAGCATTTT
TTTCACTGCATTCTAGTTGTGGTTTGTCCAAACTCATCAATGTATCTTACCGCTGGTACTGTATGGATGT
ACCCGCTGGTACTGTATGGATGTACGTCGACGTACATCCATACAGTACCAGCGGACTAGTGGCTCTCGAG
GGCACCCAGACCGCCAAGCTGAAGGTGACCAAGGGTGGCCCCCTGCCCTTCGCCTGGGACATCCTGTCCC
CTCAGTTCATGTACGGCTCCAAGGCCTACGTGAAGCACCCCGCCGACATCCCCGACTACTTGAAGCTGTC
CTTCCCCGAGGGCTTCAAGTGGGAGCGCGTGATGAACTTCGAGGACGGCGGCGTGGTGACCGTGACCCAG
GACTCCTCCCTGCAGGACGGCGAGTTCATCTACAAGGTGAAGCTGCGCGGCACCAACTTCCCCTCCGACG
GCCCCGTAATGCAGAAGAAGACCATGGGCTGGGAGGCCTCCTCCGAGCGGATGTACCCCGAGGACGGCGC
CCTGAAGGGCGAGATCAAGCAGAGGCTGAAGCTGAAGGACGGCGGCCACTACGACGCTGAGGTCAAGACC
ACCTACAAGGCCAAGAAGCCCGTGCAGCTGCCCGGCGCCTACAACGTCAACATCAAGTTGGACATCACCT
CCCACAACGAGGACTACACCATCGTGGAACAGTACGAACGCGCCGAGGGCCGCCACTCCACCGGCGGCAT
GGACGAGCTGTACAAGTCCGGCGCCGCATGCCTTAAGAGATCTGGTACCTGGTGCACTCTCAGTACAATC
TGCTCTGATGCCGCATAGTTAAGCCAGCCCCGACACCCGCCAACACCCGCTGACGCGCCCTGACGGGCTT
GTCTGCTCCCGGCATCCGCTTACAGACAAGCTGTGACCGTCTCCGGGAGCTGCATGTGTCAGAGGTTTTC
ACCGTCATCACCGAAACGCGCGAGACGAAAGGGCCTCGTGATACGCCTATTTTTATAGGTTAATGTCATG
ATAATAATGGTTTCTTAGACGTCAGGTGGCACTTTTCGGGGAAATGTGCGCGGAACCCCTATTTGTTTAT
TTTTCTAAATACATTCAAATATGTATCCGCTCATGAGACAATAACCCTGATAAATGCTTCAATAATATTG
AAAAAGGAAGAGTATGAGTATTCAACATTTCCGTGTCGCCCTTATTCCCTTTTTTGCGGCATTTTGCCTT
CCTGTTTTTGCTCACCCAGAAACGCTGGTGAAAGTAAAAGATGCTGAAGATCAGTTGGGTGCACGAGTGG
GTTACATCGAACTGGATCTCAACAGCGGTAAGATCCTTGAGAGTTTTCGCCCCGAAGAACGTTTTCCAAT
GATGAGCACTTTTAAAGTTCTGCTATGTGGCGCGGTATTATCCCGTATTGACGCCGGGCAAGAGCAACTC
GGTCGCCGCATACACTATTCTCAGAATGACTTGGTTGAGTACTCACCAGTCACAGAAAAGCATCTTACGG
ATGGCATGACAGTAAGAGAATTATGCAGTGCTGCCATAACCATGAGTGATAACACTGCGGCCAACTTACT
TCTGACAACGATCGGAGGACCGAAGGAGCTAACCGCTTTTTTGCACAACATGGGGGATCATGTAACTCGC
CTTGATCGTTGGGAACCGGAGCTGAATGAAGCCATACCAAACGACGAGCGTGACACCACGATGCCTGTAG
CAATGGCAACAACGTTGCGCAAACTATTAACTGGCGAACTACTTACTCTAGCTTCCCGGCAACAATTAAT
AGACTGGATGGAGGCGGATAAAGTTGCAGGACCACTTCTGCGCTCGGCCCTTCCGGCTGGCTGGTTTATT
GCTGATAAATCTGGAGCCGGTGAGCGTGGGTCTCGCGGTATCATTGCAGCACTGGGGCCAGATGGTAAGC
CCTCCCGTATCGTAGTTATCTACACGACGGGGAGTCAGGCAACTATGGATGAACGAAATAGACAGATCGC
TGAGATAGGTGCCTCACTGATTAAGCATTGGTAACTGTCAGACCAAGTTTACTCATATATACTTTAGATT
GATTTAAAACTTCATTTTTAATTTAAAAGGATCTAGGTGAAGATCCTTTTTGATAATCTCATGACCAAAA
TCCCTTAACGTGAGTTTTCGTTCCACTGAGCGTCAGACCCCGTAGAAAAGATCAAAGGATCTTCTTGAGA
TCCTTTTTTTCTGCGCGTAATCTGCTGCTTGCAAACAAAAAAACCACCGCTACCAGCGGTGGTTTGTTTG
CCGGATCAAGAGCTACCAACTCTTTTTCCGAAGGTAACTGGCTTCAGCAGAGCGCAGATACCAAATACTG
TTCTTCTAGTGTAGCCGTAGTTAGGCCACCACTTCAAGAACTCTGTAGCACCGCCTACATACCTCGCTCT
GCTAATCCTGTTACCAGTGGCTGCTGCCAGTGGCGATAAGTCGTGTCTTACCGGGTTGGACTCAAGACGA
TAGTTACCGGATAAGGCGCAGCGGTCGGGCTGAACGGGGGGTTCGTGCACACAGCCCAGCTTGGAGCGAA
CGACCTACACCGAACTGAGATACCTACAGCGTGAGCTATGAGAAAGCGCCACGCTTCCCGAAGGGAGAAA
GGCGGACAGGTATCCGGTAAGCGGCAGGGTCGGAACAGGAGAGCGCACGAGGGAGCTTCCAGGGGGAAAC
GCCTGGTATCTTTATAGTCCTGTCGGGTTTCGCCACCTCTGACTTGAGCGTCGATTTTTGTGATGCTCGT
CAGGGGGGCGGAGCCTATGGAAAAACGCCAGCAACG
