Features (pLannotate 1.2.2; 15 found; start..end, strand, type, name):
    400..492     +  CDS            lacI (fragment): lac repressor; lacI; The lac repressor binds to the lac operator to inhibit transcription in E. coli. This inhibition can be relieved by adding lactose or isopropyl-β-D-thiogalactopyranoside (IPTG).
    505..526     +  protein_bind   CAP binding site: CAP binding activates transcription in the presence of cAMP. E. coli catabolite activator protein
    541..571     +  promoter       lac promoter: promoter for the E. coli lac operon
    579..595     +  protein_bind   lac operator: The lac repressor binds to the lac operator to inhibit transcription in E. coli. This inhibition can be relieved by adding lactose or isopropyl-β-D-thiogalactopyranoside (IPTG). lac repressor encoded by lacI
    672..1199    +  CDS            mRFP1.2 (fragment): mRFP1.2 is a basic (constitutively fluorescent) red fluorescent protein, derived from Discosoma sp..
   1371..1493    +  promoter       hsp70 promoter (fragment): Drosophila melanogaster hsp70Bb promoter
   1515..2189    +  CDS            DsRed-Express: DsRed-Express is a basic (constitutively fluorescent) orange fluorescent protein published in 2002, derived from Discosoma sp.. It is reported to be a rapidly-maturing tetramer with low acid sensitivity.
   2207..2290    +  CDS            large T antigen (fragment): large T antigen from SV40 (simian virus 40)
   2313..2434    +  polyA_signal   SV40 poly(A) signal: SV40 polyadenylation signal
   2490..3101    +  CDS            rsCherryRev1.4 (fragment): rsCherryRev1.4 is a photoswitchable red fluorescent protein published in 2014, derived from Discosoma sp..
   3135..3182    -  misc_feature   bom (fragment): basis of mobility region from pBR322
   3284..3319    -  CDS            rop (fragment): Rop protein, which maintains plasmids at low copy number; rop
   3414..3518    +  promoter       AmpR promoter: bla
   3519..4379    +  CDS            AmpR: β-lactamase; bla; confers resistance to ampicillin, carbenicillin, and related antibiotics
   4550..217     +  rep_origin     ori (across the origin): high-copy-number ColE1/pMB1/pBR322/pUC origin of replication
>Addgene plasmid #219657 | pSEED-mCherry Sequencing Result | analyzer sequence | sequence record 449643
GAGATACCTACAGCGTGAGCTATGAGAAAGCGCCACGCTTCCCGAAGGGAGAAAGGCGGACAGGTATCCG
GTAAGCGGCAGGGTCGGAACAGGAGAGCGCACGAGGGAGCTTCCAGGGGGAAACGCCTGGTATCTTTATA
GTCCTGTCGGGTTTCGCCACCTCTGACTTGAGCGTCGATTTTTGTGATGCTCGTCAGGGGGGCGGAGCCT
ATGGAAAAACGCCAGCAACGCGGCCTTTTTACGGTTCCTGGCCTTTTGCTGGCCTTTTGCTCACATGTTC
TTTCCTGCGTTATCCCCTGATTCTGTGGATAACCGTATTACCGCCTTTGAGTGAGCTGATACCGCTCGCC
GCAGCCGAACGACCGAGCGCAGCGAGTCAGTGAGCGAGGAAGCGGAAGAGCGCCCAATACGCAAACCGCC
TCTCCCCGCGCGTTGGCCGATTCATTAATGCAGCTGGCACGACAGGTTTCCCGACTGGAAAGCGGGCAGT
GAGCGCAACGCAATTAATGTGAGTTAGCTCACTCATTAGGCACCCCAGGCTTTACACTTTATGCTTCCGG
CTCGTATGTTGTGTGGAATTGTGAGCGGATAACAATTTCACACAGGAAACAGCTATGACCATGATTACGC
CAGAGCTCACGCGTACCGGTCTCGAGGAATTCGCCGGCTCTATGGTGAGCAAGGGCGAGGAGGATAACAT
GGCCATCATCAAGGAGTTCATGCGCTTCAAGGTGCACATGGAGGGCTCCGTGAACGGCCACGAGTTCGAG
ATCGAGGGCGAGGGCGAGGGCCGCCCCTACGAGGGCACCCAGACCGCCAAGCTGAAGGTGACCAAGGGTG
GCCCCCTGCCCTTCGCCTGGGACATCCTGTCCCCTCAGTTCATGTACGGCTCCAAGGCCTACGTGAAGCA
CCCCGCCGACATCCCCGACTACTTGAAGCTGTCCTTCCCCGAGGGCTTCAAGTGGGAGCGCGTGATGAAC
TTCGAGGACGGCGGCGTGGTGACCGTGACCCAGGACTCCTCCCTGCAGGACGGCGAGTTCATCTACAAGG
TGAAGCTGCGCGGCACCAACTTCCCCTCCGACGGCCCCGTAATGCAGAAGAAGACCATGGGCTGGGAGGC
CTCCTCCGAGCGGATGTACCCCGAGGACGGCGCCCTGAAGGGCGAGATCAAGCAGAGGCTGAAGCTGAAG
GACGGCGGCTCCGGCCCTAGGTAGCCGCGTTGTTATGATCGTACTACGCTAGCGTAGTACGATCATAACA
ACGCGGGTAGTACGATCATAACAACGCGGGGATCTAATTCAATTAGAGACTAATTCAATTAGAGCTAATT
CAATTAGGATCCAAGCTTATCGATTTCGAACCCTCGACCGCCGGAGTATAAATAGAGGCGCTTCGTCTAC
GGAGCGACAATTCAATTCAAACAAGCAAAGTGAACACGTCGCTAAGCGAAAGCTAAGCAAATAAACAAGC
GCAGCTGAACAAGCTAAACAATCGGCTCGAAGCCGGTCGCCACCATGGCCTCCTCCGAGGACGTCATCAA
GGAGTTCATGCGCTTCAAGGTGCGCATGGAGGGCTCCGTGAACGGCCACGAGTTCGAGATCGAGGGCGAG
GGCGAGGGCCGCCCCTACGAGGGCACCCAGACCGCCAAGCTGAAGGTGACCAAGGGCGGCCCCCTGCCCT
TCGCCTGGGACATCCTGTCCCCCCAGTTCCAGTACGGCTCCAAGGTGTACGTGAAGCACCCCGCCGACAT
CCCCGACTACAAGAAGCTGTCCTTCCCCGAGGGCTTCAAGTGGGAGCGCGTGATGAACTTCGAGGACGGC
GGCGTGGTGACCGTGACCCAGGACTCCTCCCTCCAGGACGGCTCCTTCATCTACAAGGTGAAGTTCATCG
GCGTGAACTTCCCCTCCGACGGCCCCGTAATGCAGAAGAAGACTATGGGCTGGGAGGCGTCCACCGAGCG
CCTGTACCCCCGCGACGGCGTGCTGAAGGGCGAGATCCACAAGGCCCTGAAGCTGAAGGACGGCGGCCAC
TACCTGGTGGAGTTCAAGTCCATCTACATGGCCAAGAAGCCCGTGCAGCTGCCCGGCTACTACTACGTGG
ACTCCAAGCTGGACATCACCTCCCACAACGAGGACTACACCATCGTGGAGCAGTACGAGCGCGCCGAGGG
CCGCCACCACCTGTTCCTGTAGCGGCCGCGACTCTAGATCATAATCAGCCATACCACATTTGTAGAGGTT
TTACTTGCTTTAAAAAACCTCCCACACCTCCCCCTGAACCTGAAACATAAAATGAATGCAATTGTTGTTG
TTAACTTGTTTATTGCAGCTTATAATGGTTACAAATAAAGCAATAGCATCACAAATTTCACAAATAAAGC
ATTTTTTTCACTGCATTCTAGTTGTGGTTTGTCCAAACTCATCAATGTATCTTACCGCTGGTACTGTATG
GATGTACCCGCTGGTACTGTATGGATGTACGTCGACGTACATCCATACAGTACCAGCGGACTAGTGGCTC
TCGAGGGCACCCAGACCGCCAAGCTGAAGGTGACCAAGGGTGGCCCCCTGCCCTTCGCCTGGGACATCCT
GTCCCCTCAGTTCATGTACGGCTCCAAGGCCTACGTGAAGCACCCCGCCGACATCCCCGACTACTTGAAG
CTGTCCTTCCCCGAGGGCTTCAAGTGGGAGCGCGTGATGAACTTCGAGGACGGCGGCGTGGTGACCGTGA
CCCAGGACTCCTCCCTGCAGGACGGCGAGTTCATCTACAAGGTGAAGCTGCGCGGCACCAACTTCCCCTC
CGACGGCCCCGTAATGCAGAAGAAGACCATGGGCTGGGAGGCCTCCTCCGAGCGGATGTACCCCGAGGAC
GGCGCCCTGAAGGGCGAGATCAAGCAGAGGCTGAAGCTGAAGGACGGCGGCCACTACGACGCTGAGGTCA
AGACCACCTACAAGGCCAAGAAGCCCGTGCAGCTGCCCGGCGCCTACAACGTCAACATCAAGTTGGACAT
CACCTCCCACAACGAGGACTACACCATCGTGGAACAGTACGAACGCGCCGAGGGCCGCCACTCCACCGGC
GGCATGGACGAGCTGTACAAGTCCGGCGCCGCATGCCTTAAGAGATCTGGTACCTGGTGCACTCTCAGTA
CAATCTGCTCTGATGCCGCATAGTTAAGCCAGCCCCGACACCCGCCAACACCCGCTGACGCGCCCTGACG
GGCTTGTCTGCTCCCGGCATCCGCTTACAGACAAGCTGTGACCGTCTCCGGGAGCTGCATGTGTCAGAGG
TTTTCACCGTCATCACCGAAACGCGCGAGACGAAAGGGCCTCGTGATACGCCTATTTTTATAGGTTAATG
TCATGATAATAATGGTTTCTTAGACGTCAGGTGGCACTTTTCGGGGAAATGTGCGCGGAACCCCTATTTG
TTTATTTTTCTAAATACATTCAAATATGTATCCGCTCATGAGACAATAACCCTGATAAATGCTTCAATAA
TATTGAAAAAGGAAGAGTATGAGTATTCAACATTTCCGTGTCGCCCTTATTCCCTTTTTTGCGGCATTTT
GCCTTCCTGTTTTTGCTCACCCAGAAACGCTGGTGAAAGTAAAAGATGCTGAAGATCAGTTGGGTGCACG
AGTGGGTTACATCGAACTGGATCTCAACAGCGGTAAGATCCTTGAGAGTTTTCGCCCCGAAGAACGTTTT
CCAATGATGAGCACTTTTAAAGTTCTGCTATGTGGCGCGGTATTATCCCGTATTGACGCCGGGCAAGAGC
AACTCGGTCGCCGCATACACTATTCTCAGAATGACTTGGTTGAGTACTCACCAGTCACAGAAAAGCATCT
TACGGATGGCATGACAGTAAGAGAATTATGCAGTGCTGCCATAACCATGAGTGATAACACTGCGGCCAAC
TTACTTCTGACAACGATCGGAGGACCGAAGGAGCTAACCGCTTTTTTGCACAACATGGGGGATCATGTAA
CTCGCCTTGATCGTTGGGAACCGGAGCTGAATGAAGCCATACCAAACGACGAGCGTGACACCACGATGCC
TGTAGCAATGGCAACAACGTTGCGCAAACTATTAACTGGCGAACTACTTACTCTAGCTTCCCGGCAACAA
TTAATAGACTGGATGGAGGCGGATAAAGTTGCAGGACCACTTCTGCGCTCGGCCCTTCCGGCTGGCTGGT
TTATTGCTGATAAATCTGGAGCCGGTGAGCGTGGGTCTCGCGGTATCATTGCAGCACTGGGGCCAGATGG
TAAGCCCTCCCGTATCGTAGTTATCTACACGACGGGGAGTCAGGCAACTATGGATGAACGAAATAGACAG
ATCGCTGAGATAGGTGCCTCACTGATTAAGCATTGGTAACTGTCAGACCAAGTTTACTCATATATACTTT
AGATTGATTTAAAACTTCATTTTTAATTTAAAAGGATCTAGGTGAAGATCCTTTTTGATAATCTCATGAC
CAAAATCCCTTAACGTGAGTTTTCGTTCCACTGAGCGTCAGACCCCGTAGAAAAGATCAAAGGATCTTCT
TGAGATCCTTTTTTTCTGCGCGTAATCTGCTGCTTGCAAACAAAAAAACCACCGCTACCAGCGGTGGTTT
GTTTGCCGGATCAAGAGCTACCAACTCTTTTTCCGAAGGTAACTGGCTTCAGCAGAGCGCAGATACCAAA
TACTGTTCTTCTAGTGTAGCCGTAGTTAGGCCACCACTTCAAGAACTCTGTAGCACCGCCTACATACCTC
GCTCTGCTAATCCTGTTACCAGTGGCTGCTGCCAGTGGCGATAAGTCGTGTCTTACCGGGTTGGACTCAA
GACGATAGTTACCGGATAAGGCGCAGCGGTCGGGCTGAACGGGGGGTTCGTGCACACAGCCCAGCTTGGA
GCGAACGACCTACACCGAACT
